Addgene plasmid #203476: pAG416GAL10-YES1-6stop
Purpose: Expresses human YES1 kinase from a GAL10 promoter with a URA3 marker
Depositing lab: Alejandro Chavez. Depositing organization: University of California, San Diego (UCSD). Publication: A multiplex method for rapidly identifying viral protease inhibitors. Hong SJ, Resnick SJ, Iketani S, Cha JW, Albert BA, Fazekas CT, Chang CW, Liu H, Dagan S, Abagyan MR, Fajtova P, Culbertson B, Brace B, Reddem ER, Forouhar F, Glickman JF, Balkovec JM, Stockwell BR, Shapiro L, O'Donoghue AJ, Sabo Y, Freundlich JS, Ho DD, Chavez A. Mol Syst Biol. 2025 Feb;21(2):158-172. doi: 10.1038/s44320-024-00082-1. Epub 2025 Jan 6. PubMed 39762652.
Backbone
  Vector backbone: pAG416GAL10-ccdB-6stop
  Vector type: Yeast Expression
  Selectable markers: URA3
Growth in bacteria
  Bacterial resistance: Ampicillin, 100 μg/mL
  Growth temperature: 37°C
  Growth strain: DH5alpha
  Copy number: Unknown
Gene/Insert
  Gene/Insert name: YES1
  Species: H. sapiens (human)
  Entrez Gene: YES1 (a.k.a. HsT441, P61-YES, Yes, c-yes)
  Promoter: GAL10
  Cloning method: Gateway Cloning
  Sequencing primers: 5′ tggggctctttacatttcca
Terms and licenses: Academic/Nonprofit Terms; Industry Terms: Not Available to Industry
How to cite: pAG416GAL10-YES1-6stop was a gift from Alejandro Chavez (Addgene plasmid # 203476 ; http://n2t.net/addgene:203476 ; RRID:Addgene_203476)
