[The description below was written by a language model from this plasmid's Addgene catalogue record and pLannotate feature annotations shown in this document.]
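Description:
pAG416GAL10-YES1-6stop is a 7,550-nt yeast expression plasmid that places the human non-receptor tyrosine kinase YES1 under galactose-inducible control. It was made by Gateway cloning into the pAG416GAL10-ccdB-6stop destination vector, replacing the ccdB counterselection cassette with the YES1 open reading frame; a remnant attB1 recombination site sits just upstream of the coding sequence. As a yeast–E. coli shuttle vector, it carries a CEN/ARS element (CEN6 centromere fused to an autonomously replicating sequence), which supports stable, low-copy maintenance in Saccharomyces cerevisiae. The URA3 gene with its own promoter provides selection by uracil prototrophy and can be counterselected with 5-FOA. In bacteria the plasmid replicates from a high-copy ColE1/pUC-type origin and is selected through the AmpR β-lactamase gene. An f1 origin and pBluescript-derived remnants (lac promoter/operator, lacZα fragment, T3 and T7 promoters) are also present.

The expression cassette consists of the divergent GAL1,10 promoter region, oriented so that its GAL10 side drives YES1, followed by the full YES1 coding sequence and the CYC1 transcription terminator. This promoter is regulated by Gal4, so kinase expression can be switched on with galactose. The "6stop" in the name presumably refers to stop codons supplied by the backbone downstream of the Gateway site, though the feature table does not annotate them, and no epitope or fluorescent tag is recorded (the short YPet hit is only a fragment). The record states the purpose only as expressing human YES1 in yeast. The associated publication concerns a multiplexed method for identifying viral protease inhibitors, but the plasmid's specific role in that work is not stated.
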