Features (pLannotate 1.2.2; 23 found; start..end, strand, type, name):
      1..589     +  rep_origin     ori: high-copy-number ColE1/pMB1/pBR322/pUC origin of replication
    772..864     +  CDS            lacI (fragment): lac repressor; lacI; The lac repressor binds to the lac operator to inhibit transcription in E. coli. This inhibition can be relieved by adding lactose or isopropyl-β-D-thiogalactopyranoside (IPTG).
    877..898     +  protein_bind   CAP binding site: CAP binding activates transcription in the presence of cAMP. E. coli catabolite activator protein
    913..943     +  promoter       lac promoter: promoter for the E. coli lac operon
    951..967     +  protein_bind   lac operator: The lac repressor binds to the lac operator to inhibit transcription in E. coli. This inhibition can be relieved by adding lactose or isopropyl-β-D-thiogalactopyranoside (IPTG). lac repressor encoded by lacI
   1012..1030    +  promoter       T3 promoter: promoter for bacteriophage T3 RNA polymerase
   1101..1753    -  promoter       GAL1,10 promoter: GAL1 and GAL10 genes of S. cerevisiae; divergent inducible promoter, regulated by Gal4
   1765..1789    +  CDS            YPet (fragment): yellow fluorescent protein optimized for FRET with CyPet (Nguyen and Daugherty, 2005)
   1828..1845    +  protein_bind   attB1 (fragment): mutant version of attB; core recombination site for the Gateway® BP reaction BP Clonase™
   1851..3479    +  CDS            YES1: YES_HUMAN - Also known as YES. Experimental evidence at protein level: Swiss-Prot protein existence level 1. Non-receptor protein tyrosine kinase that is involved in the regulation of cell growth and survival, apoptosis, cell-cell adhesion, cytoskeleton remodeling, and differentiation. Stimulation by receptor tyrosine kinases (RTKs) including EGRF, PDGFR, CSF1R and FGFR leads to recruitment of YES1 to the phosphorylated receptor, and activation and phosphorylation of downstream substrates. Upon EGFR activation, promotes the phosphorylation of PARD3 to favor epithelial tight junction assembly.
   3509..3556    +  misc_feature   MCS (fragment): pBluescript multiple cloning site
   3557..3804    +  terminator     CYC1 terminator: S. cerevisiae CYC1; transcription terminator for CYC1
   3823..3841    -  promoter       T7 promoter: promoter for bacteriophage T7 RNA polymerase
   3849..4004    +  CDS            lacZα (fragment): LacZα fragment of β-galactosidase; lacZ fragment
   4008..4436    +  rep_origin     f1 ori (sequence partly withheld): f1 bacteriophage origin of replication; arrow indicates direction of (+) strand synthesis
   4464..4515    -  misc_feature   bom (fragment): basis of mobility region from pBR322
   4594..5397    -  CDS            URA3: orotidine-5'-phosphate decarboxylase, required for uracil biosynthesis; S. cerevisiae URA3; yeast auxotrophic marker, counterselectable with 5-fluoroorotic acid (5-FOA)
   5398..5613    -  promoter       URA3 promoter: S. cerevisiae URA3
   5621..5670    -  misc_feature   bom (fragment): basis of mobility region from pBR322
   5772..5807    -  CDS            rop (fragment): Rop protein, which maintains plasmids at low copy number; rop
   5875..6378    -  misc_feature   CEN/ARS: S. cerevisiae CEN6 centromere fused to an autonomously replicating sequence
   6415..6519    +  promoter       AmpR promoter: bla
   6520..7380    +  CDS            AmpR: β-lactamase; bla; confers resistance to ampicillin, carbenicillin, and related antibiotics
>Addgene plasmid #203476 | pAG416GAL10-YES1-6stop | addgene full sequence | sequence record 402869 | Addgene NGS Result
TTGAGATCCTTTTTTTCTGCGCGTAATCTGCTGCTTGCAAACAAAAAAACCACCGCTACCAGCGGTGGTT
TGTTTGCCGGATCAAGAGCTACCAACTCTTTTTCCGAAGGTAACTGGCTTCAGCAGAGCGCAGATACCAA
ATACTGTTCTTCTAGTGTAGCCGTAGTTAGGCCACCACTTCAAGAACTCTGTAGCACCGCCTACATACCT
CGCTCTGCTAATCCTGTTACCAGTGGCTGCTGCCAGTGGCGATAAGTCGTGTCTTACCGGGTTGGACTCA
AGACGATAGTTACCGGATAAGGCGCAGCGGTCGGGCTGAACGGGGGGTTCGTGCACACAGCCCAGCTTGG
AGCGAACGACCTACACCGAACTGAGATACCTACAGCGTGAGCTATGAGAAAGCGCCACGCTTCCCGAAGG
GAGAAAGGCGGACAGGTATCCGGTAAGCGGCAGGGTCGGAACAGGAGAGCGCACGAGGGAGCTTCCAGGG
GGAAACGCCTGGTATCTTTATAGTCCTGTCGGGTTTCGCCACCTCTGACTTGAGCGTCGATTTTTGTGAT
GCTCGTCAGGGGGGCGGAGCCTATGGAAAAACGCCAGCAACGCGGCCTTTTTACGGTTCCTGGCCTTTTG
CTGGCCTTTTGCTCACATGTTCTTTCCTGCGTTATCCCCTGATTCTGTGGATAACCGTATTACCGCCTTT
GAGTGAGCTGATACCGCTCGCCGCAGCCGAACGACCGAGCGCAGCGAGTCAGTGAGCGAGGAAGCGGAAG
AGCGCCCAATACGCAAACCGCCTCTCCCCGCGCGTTGGCCGATTCATTAATGCAGCTGGCACGACAGGTT
TCCCGACTGGAAAGCGGGCAGTGAGCGCAACGCAATTAATGTGAGTTAGCTCACTCATTAGGCACCCCAG
GCTTTACACTTTATGCTTCCGGCTCGTATGTTGTGTGGAATTGTGAGCGGATAACAATTTCACACAGGAA
ACAGCTATGACCATGATTACGCCAAGCGCGCAATTAACCCTCACTAAAGGGAACAAAAGCTGGAGCTCTA
TGACCATGATTACGCCAAGCGGGGTGTGTTGTTGGTGGGTTGGGTGTATAGTTTTTTCTCCTTGACGTTA
AAGTATAGAGGTATATTAACAATTTTTTGTTGATACTTTTATGACATTTGAATAAGAAGTAATACAAACT
GAAAATGTTGAAAGTATTAGTTAAAGTGGTTATGCAGCTTTTCCATTTATATATCTGTTAATAGATCAAA
AATCATCGCTTCGCTGATTAATTACCCCAGAAATAAGGCTAAAAAACTAATCGCATTATCATCCTATGGT
TGTTAATTTGATTCGTTAATTTGAAGGTTTGTGGGGCCAGGTTACTGCCAATTTTTCCTCTTCATAACCA
TAAAAGCTAGTATTGTAGAATCTTTATTGTTCGGAGCAGTGCGGCGCGAGGCACATCTGCGTTTCAGGAA
CGCGACCGGTGAAGACGAGGACGCACGGAGGAGAGTCTTCCGTCGGAGGGCTGTCGCCCGCTCGGCGGCT
TCTAATCCGTACTTCAATATAGCAATGAGCAGTTAAGCGTATTACTGAAAGTTCCAAAGAGAAGGTTTTT
TTAGGCTAAGATAATGGGGCTCTTTACATTTCCACAACATATAAGTAAGATTAGATATGGATATGTATAT
GGTGGTAATGCCATGTAATATGATTATTAAACTTCTTTGCGTCCATCCAAAAAAAAAGTAAGAATTTTTG
AAAATTCAATATAAATGTCTAAAGGTGAAGAATTATTCAGAATTCCAGCTGACCACCGACTAGTGGATCC
CCCATCACAAGTTTGTACAAAAAAGTTGGCATGGGCTGCATTAAAAGTAAAGAAAACAAAAGTCCAGCCA
TTAAATACAGACCTGAAAATACTCCAGAGCCTGTCAGTACAAGTGTGAGCCATTATGGAGCAGAACCCAC
TACAGTGTCACCATGTCCGTCATCTTCAGCAAAGGGAACAGCAGTTAATTTCAGCAGTCTTTCCATGACA
CCATTTGGAGGATCCTCAGGGGTAACGCCTTTTGGAGGTGCATCTTCCTCATTTTCAGTGGTGCCAAGTT
CATATCCTGCTGGTTTAACAGGTGGTGTTACTATATTTGTGGCCTTATATGATTATGAAGCTAGAACTAC
AGAAGACCTTTCATTTAAGAAGGGTGAAAGATTTCAAATAATTAACAATACGGAAGGAGATTGGTGGGAA
GCAAGATCAATCGCTACAGGAAAGAATGGTTATATCCCGAGCAATTATGTAGCGCCTGCAGATTCCATTC
AGGCAGAAGAATGGTATTTTGGCAAAATGGGGAGAAAAGATGCTGAAAGATTACTTTTGAATCCTGGAAA
TCAACGAGGTATTTTCTTAGTAAGAGAGAGTGAAACAACTAAAGGTGCTTATTCCCTTTCTATTCGTGAT
TGGGATGAGATAAGGGGTGACAATGTGAAACACTACAAAATTAGGAAACTTGACAATGGTGGATACTATA
TCACAACCAGAGCACAATTTGATACTCTGCAGAAATTGGTGAAACACTACACAGAACATGCTGATGGTTT
ATGCCACAAGTTGACAACTGTGTGTCCAACTGTGAAACCTCAGACTCAAGGTCTAGCAAAAGATGCTTGG
GAAATCCCTCGAGAATCTTTGCGACTAGAGGTTAAACTAGGACAAGGATGTTTCGGCGAAGTGTGGATGG
GAACATGGAATGGAACCACGAAAGTAGCAATCAAAACACTAAAACCAGGTACAATGATGCCAGAAGCTTT
CCTTCAAGAAGCTCAGATAATGAAAAAATTAAGACATGATAAACTTGTTCCACTATATGCTGTTGTTTCT
GAAGAACCAATTTACATTGTCACTGAATTTATGTCAAAAGGAAGCTTATTAGATTTCCTTAAGGAAGGAG
ATGGAAAGTATTTGAAGCTTCCACAGCTGGTTGATATGGCTGCTCAGATTGCTGATGGTATGGCATATAT
TGAAAGAATGAACTATATTCACCGAGATCTTCGGGCTGCTAATATTCTTGTAGGAGAAAATCTTGTGTGC
AAAATAGCAGACTTTGGTTTAGCAAGGTTAATTGAAGACAATGAATACACAGCAAGACAAGGTGCAAAAT
TTCCAATCAAATGGACAGCTCCTGAAGCTGCACTGTATGGTCGGTTTACAATAAAGTCTGATGTCTGGTC
ATTTGGAATTCTGCAAACAGAACTAGTAACAAAGGGCCGAGTGCCATATCCAGGTATGGTGAACCGTGAA
GTACTAGAACAAGTGGAGCGAGGATACAGGATGCCGTGCCCTCAGGGCTGTCCAGAATCCCTCCATGAAT
TGATGAATCTGTGTTGGAAGAAGGACCCTGATGAAAGACCAACATTTGAATATATTCAGTCCTTCTTGGA
AGACTACTTCACTGCTACAGAGCCACAGTACCAGCCAGGAGAAAATTTATACCCAACTTTCTTGTACTAA
GTGGTGATGGGCTGCAGGAATTCGATATCAAGCTTATCGATACCGTCGACCTCGAGTCATGTAATTAGTT
ATGTCACGCTTACATTCACGCCCTCCCCCCACATCCGCTCTAACCGAAAAGGAAGGAGTTAGACAACCTG
AAGTCTAGGTCCCTATTTATTTTTTTATAGTTATGTTAGTATTAAGAACGTTATTTATATTTCAAATTTT
TCTTTTTTTTCTGTACAGACGCGTGTACGCATGTAACATTATACTGAAAACCTTGCTTGAGAAGGTTTTG
GGACGCTCGAAGGCTTTAATTTGCGGCCGGTACCCAATTCGCCCTATAGTGAGTCGTATTACGCGCGCTC
ACTGGCCGTCGTTTTACAACGTCGTGACTGGGAAAACCCTGGCGTTACCCAACTTAATCGCCTTGCAGCA
CATCCCCCTTTCGCCAGCTGGCGTAATAGCGAAGAGGCCCGCACCGATCGCCCTTCCCAACAGTTGCGCA
GCCTGAATGGCGAATGG
[124 nt withheld, positions 4008-4131]
C
[91 nt withheld, positions 4133-4223]
A
[49 nt withheld, positions 4225-4273]
CCTTTGACGTTGGAGTCCACGTTCTTT
[37 nt withheld, positions 4301-4337]
ACCCTATCTCGGTCTATTCTTTTGATTTATAAGGGATTTTGCCGATTTCGGCCTATTGGTTAAAAAATGA
GCTGATTTAACAAAAATTTAACGCGAATTTTAACAAAATATTAACGCTTACAATTTCCTGATGCGGTATT
TTCTCCTTACGCATCTGTGCGGTATTTCACACCGCATAGGGTAATAACTGATATAATTAAATTGAAGCTC
TAATTTGTGAGTTTAGTATACATGCATTTACTTATAATACAGTTTTTTAGTTTTGCTGGCCGCATCTTCT
CAAATATGCTTCCCAGCCTGCTTTTCTGTAACGTTCACCCTCTACCTTAGCATCCCTTCCCTTTGCAAAT
AGTCCTCTTCCAACAATAATAATGTCAGATCCTGTAGAGACCACATCATCCACGGTTCTATACTGTTGAC
CCAATGCGTCTCCCTTGTCATCTAAACCCACACCGGGTGTCATAATCAACCAATCGTAACCTTCATCTCT
TCCACCCATGTCTCTTTGAGCAATAAAGCCGATAACAAAATCTTTGTCGCTCTTCGCAATGTCAACAGTA
CCCTTAGTATATTCTCCAGTAGATAGGGAGCCCTTGCATGACAATTCTGCTAACATCAAAAGGCCTCTAG
GTTCCTTTGTTACTTCTTCTGCCGCCTGCTTCAAACCGCTAACAATACCTGGGCCCACCACACCGTGTGC
ATTCGTAATGTCTGCCCATTCTGCTATTCTGTATACACCCGCAGAGTACTGCAATTTGACTGTATTACCA
ATGTCAGCAAATTTTCTGTCTTCGAAGAGTAAAAAATTGTACTTGGCGGATAATGCCTTTAGCGGCTTAA
CTGTGCCCTCCATGGAAAAATCAGTCAAGATATCCACATGTGTTTTTAGTAAACAAATTTTGGGACCTAA
TGCTTCAACTAACTCCAGTAATTCCTTGGTGGTACGAACATCCAATGAAGCACACAAGTTTGTTTGCTTT
TCGTGCATGATATTAAATAGCTTGGCAGCAACAGGACTAGGATGAGTAGCAGCACGTTCCTTATATGTAG
CTTTCGACATGATTTATCTTCGTTTCCTGCAGGTTTTTGTTCTGTGCAGTTGGGTTAAGAATACTGGGCA
ATTTCATGTTTCTTCAACACTACATATGCGTATATATACCAATCTAAGTCTGTGCTCCTTCCTTCGTTCT
TCCTTCTGTTCGGAGATTACCGAATCAAAAAAATTTCAAGGAAACCGAAATCAAAAAAAAGAATAAAAAA
AAAATGATGAATTGAAAAGGTGGTATGGTGCACTCTCAGTACAATCTGCTCTGATGCCGCATAGTTAAGC
CAGCCCCGACACCCGCCAACACCCGCTGACGCGCCCTGACGGGCTTGTCTGCTCCCGGCATCCGCTTACA
GACAAGCTGTGACCGTCTCCGGGAGCTGCATGTGTCAGAGGTTTTCACCGTCATCACCGAAACGCGCGAG
ACGAAAGGGCCTCGTGATACGCCTATTTTTATAGGTTAATGTCATGATAATAATGGTTTCTTAGACGGAT
CGCTTGCCTGTAACTTACACGCGCCTCGTATCTTTTAATGATGGAATAATTTGGGAATTTACTCTGTGTT
TATTTATTTTTATGTTTTGTATTTGGATTTTAGAAAGTAAATAAAGAAGGTAGAAGAGTTACGGAATGAA
GAAAAAAAAATAAACAAAGGTTTAAAAAATTTCAACAAAAAGCGTACTTTACATATATATTTATTAGACA
AGAAAAGCAGATTAAATAGATATACATTCGATTAACGATAAGTAAAATGTAAAATCACAGGATTTTCGTG
TGTGGTCTTCTACACAGACAAGATGAAACAATTCGGCATTAATACCTGAGAGCAGGAAGAGCAAGATAAA
AGGTAGTATTTGTTGGCGATCCCCCTAGAGTCTTTTACATCTTCGGAAAACAAAAACTATTTTTTCTTTA
ATTTCTTTTTTTACTTTCTATTTTTAATTTATATATTTATATTAAAAAATTTAAATTATAATTATTTTTA
TAGCACGTGATGAAAAGGACCCAGGTGGCACTTTTCGGGGAAATGTGCGCGGAACCCCTATTTGTTTATT
TTTCTAAATACATTCAAATATGTATCCGCTCATGAGACAATAACCCTGATAAATGCTTCAATAATATTGA
AAAAGGAAGAGTATGAGTATTCAACATTTCCGTGTCGCCCTTATTCCCTTTTTTGCGGCATTTTGCCTTC
CTGTTTTTGCTCACCCAGAAACGCTGGTGAAAGTAAAAGATGCTGAAGATCAGTTGGGTGCACGAGTGGG
TTACATCGAACTGGATCTCAACAGCGGTAAGATCCTTGAGAGTTTTCGCCCCGAAGAACGTTTTCCAATG
ATGAGCACTTTTAAAGTTCTGCTATGTGGCGCGGTATTATCCCGTATTGACGCCGGGCAAGAGCAACTCG
GTCGCCGCATACACTATTCTCAGAATGACTTGGTTGAGTACTCACCAGTCACAGAAAAGCATCTTACGGA
TGGCATGACAGTAAGAGAATTATGCAGTGCTGCCATAACCATGAGTGATAACACTGCGGCCAACTTACTT
CTGACAACGATCGGAGGACCGAAGGAGCTAACCGCTTTTTTGCACAACATGGGGGATCATGTAACTCGCC
TTGATCGTTGGGAACCGGAGCTGAATGAAGCCATACCAAACGACGAGCGTGACACCACGATGCCTGTAGC
AATGGCAACAACGTTGCGCAAACTATTAACTGGCGAACTACTTACTCTAGCTTCCCGGCAACAATTAATA
GACTGGATGGAGGCGGATAAAGTTGCAGGACCACTTCTGCGCTCGGCCCTTCCGGCTGGCTGGTTTATTG
CTGATAAATCTGGAGCCGGTGAGCGTGGGTCTCGCGGTATCATTGCAGCACTGGGGCCAGATGGTAAGCC
CTCCCGTATCGTAGTTATCTACACGACGGGGAGTCAGGCAACTATGGATGAACGAAATAGACAGATCGCT
GAGATAGGTGCCTCACTGATTAAGCATTGGTAACTGTCAGACCAAGTTTACTCATATATACTTTAGATTG
ATTTAAAACTTCATTTTTAATTTAAAAGGATCTAGGTGAAGATCCTTTTTGATAATCTCATGACCAAAAT
CCCTTAACGTGAGTTTTCGTTCCACTGAGCGTCAGACCCCGTAGAAAAGATCAAAGGATCTTC
